Addgene plasmid #124274: Lamin A (R435C)-mRFP
Purpose: Lamin A mutant (R435C), C-terminally tagged with mRFP. Mutation associated with Progeria.
Depositing lab: Eric Schirmer. Depositing organization: University of Edinburgh.
Backbone
  Vector backbone: mRFP-N2
  Vector type: Mammalian Expression
Growth in bacteria
  Bacterial resistance: Kanamycin, 50 μg/mL
  Growth temperature: 37°C
  Growth strain: DH5alpha
  Copy number: High Copy
Gene/Insert
  Gene/Insert name: LMNA (R435C)
  Species: H. sapiens (human)
  Mutation: LMNA (R435C)
  Entrez Gene: LMNA (a.k.a. CDCD1, CDDC, CMD1A, CMT2B1, EMD2, FPL, FPLD, FPLD2, HGPS, IDC, LDP1, LFP, LGMD1B, LMN1, LMNC, LMNL1, MADA, PRO1)
  Tag / fusion protein: mRFP (C terminal on insert)
  Cloning method: Gibson Cloning
Resource information
  A portion of this plasmid was derived from a plasmid made by: Lamin A mutants were cloned by Peter Meinke 2018 (Ludwig-Maximilians-University of Munich). mRFP was a gift from Anne Straub in 2005
Terms and licenses: Academic/Nonprofit Terms; Industry Terms: Not Available to Industry
How to cite: Lamin A (R435C)-mRFP was a gift from Eric Schirmer (Addgene plasmid # 124274 ; http://n2t.net/addgene:124274 ; RRID:Addgene_124274)
