[The description below was written by a language model from this plasmid's Addgene catalogue record and pLannotate feature annotations shown in this document.]
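Description:
Lamin A (R435C)-mRFP is a mammalian expression plasmid of about 6.7 kb built on the mRFP-N2 backbone, an N-series fluorescent-protein fusion vector in which the gene of interest is placed upstream of the fluorophore. It is maintained in E. coli as a high-copy plasmid through a ColE1/pUC-type origin and selected with kanamycin. The single NeoR/KanR (aminoglycoside phosphotransferase) gene sits behind tandem bacterial (bla-type) and SV40 early promoters and ends in an HSV TK polyadenylation signal, so the same marker gives kanamycin resistance in bacteria and can give G418 resistance in transfected mammalian cells. An f1 origin is also present. The short annotated fragments of SV40 large T antigen, ble and bGH poly(A) appear to be backbone remnants or partial matches rather than functional elements.

The expression cassette uses the human cytomegalovirus immediate early enhancer and promoter to drive the human LMNA coding sequence carrying the R435C substitution, followed after a short linker region by mRFP1, a monomeric red fluorescent protein derived from Discosoma, and terminated by the SV40 poly(A) signal. The insert was introduced by Gibson cloning. This yields lamin A tagged at its C terminus with mRFP; the annotated LMNA match stops a little short of the mRFP1 reading frame, and the feature table does not itself mark the point mutation. The record associates R435C with progeria, so the plasmid is suited to expressing this disease-linked lamin A variant in cultured mammalian cells and following it by red fluorescence, for example alongside other tagged lamin A variants.
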