Features (pLannotate 1.2.2; 15 found; start..end, strand, type, name):
     73..376     +  enhancer       CMV enhancer: human cytomegalovirus immediate early enhancer
    377..580     +  promoter       CMV promoter: human cytomegalovirus (CMV) immediate early promoter
    621..677     +  misc_feature   MCS: multiple cloning site
    686..2611    +  CDS            LMNA: LMNA_HUMAN - Also known as LMN1. Experimental evidence at protein level: Swiss-Prot protein existence level 1. Prelamin-A/C can accelerate smooth muscle cell senescence. It acts to disrupt mitosis and induce DNA damage in vascular smooth muscle cells (VSMCs), leading to mitotic failure, genomic instability, and premature senescence. From Homo sapiens (Human).
   2654..3328    +  CDS            mRFP1: mRFP1 is a basic (constitutively fluorescent) red fluorescent protein published in 2002, derived from Discosoma sp.. It is reported to be a somewhat slowly-maturing monomer with low acid sensitivity.
   3356..3439    +  CDS            large T antigen (fragment): large T antigen from SV40 (simian virus 40)
   3462..3583    +  polyA_signal   SV40 poly(A) signal: SV40 polyadenylation signal
   3617..4045    -  rep_origin     f1 ori (sequence partly withheld): f1 bacteriophage origin of replication; arrow indicates direction of (+) strand synthesis
   4072..4176    +  promoter       AmpR promoter: bla
   4178..4535    +  promoter       SV40 promoter: SV40 enhancer and early promoter
   4570..5364    +  CDS            NeoR/KanR: aminoglycoside phosphotransferase from Tn5; aph(3')-II (or nptII); confers resistance to neomycin, kanamycin, and G418 (Geneticin®)
   5385..5537    +  CDS            ble (fragment): BLE_KLEPN - Experimental evidence at protein level: Swiss-Prot protein existence level 1. Binding protein with a strong affinity to the bleomycin family of antibiotics. Binds to CL990; an antimitotic-antibiotic compound. From Klebsiella pneumoniae.
   5596..5643    +  polyA_signal   HSV TK poly(A) signal: herpes simplex virus thymidine kinase polyadenylation signal (Cole and Stacy, 1985)
   5734..5750    -  polyA_signal   bGH poly(A) signal (fragment): bovine growth hormone polyadenylation signal
   5972..6560    +  rep_origin     ori: high-copy-number ColE1/pMB1/pBR322/pUC origin of replication
>Addgene plasmid #124274 | Lamin A (R435C)-mRFP | addgene full sequence | sequence record 241955 | Addgene NGS Result
ACCGCCATGCATTAGTTATTAATAGTAATCAATTACGGGGTCATTAGTTCATAGCCCATATATGGAGTTC
CGCGTTACATAACTTACGGTAAATGGCCCGCCTGGCTGACCGCCCAACGACCCCCGCCCATTGACGTCAA
TAATGACGTATGTTCCCATAGTAACGCCAATAGGGACTTTCCATTGACGTCAATGGGTGGAGTATTTACG
GTAAACTGCCCACTTGGCAGTACATCAAGTGTATCATATGCCAAGTACGCCCCCTATTGACGTCAATGAC
GGTAAATGGCCCGCCTGGCATTATGCCCAGTACATGACCTTATGGGACTTTCCTACTTGGCAGTACATCT
ACGTATTAGTCATCGCTATTACCATGGTGATGCGGTTTTGGCAGTACATCAATGGGCGTGGATAGCGGTT
TGACTCACGGGGATTTCCAAGTCTCCACCCCATTGACGTCAATGGGAGTTTGTTTTGGCACCAAAATCAA
CGGGACTTTCCAAAATGTCGTAACAACTCCGCCCCATTGACGCAAATGGGCGGTAGGCGTGTACGGTGGG
AGGTCTATATAAGCAGAGCTGGTTTAGTGAACCGTCAGATCCGCTAGCGCTACCGGACTCAGATCTCGAG
CTCAAGCTTCGAATTCTGCAGTCGACGGTACCGCGGGCCCGGGATCCGAATGGCCATGGAGACCCCGTCC
CAGCGGCGCGCCACCCGCAGCGGGGCGCAGGCCAGCTCCACTCCGCTGTCGCCCACCCGCATCACCCGGC
TGCAGGAGAAGGAGGACCTGCAGGAGCTCAATGATCGCTTGGCGGTCTACATCGACCGTGTGCGCTCGCT
GGAAACGGAGAACGCAGGGCTGCGCCTTCGCATCACCGAGTCTGAAGAGGTGGTCAGCCGCGAGGTGTCC
GGCATCAAGGCCGCCTACGAGGCCGAGCTCGGGGATGCCCGCAAGACCCTTGACTCAGTAGCCAAGGAGC
GCGCCCGCCTGCAGCTGGAGCTGAGCAAAGTGCGTGAGGAGTTTAAGGAGCTGAAAGCGCGCAATACCAA
GAAGGAGGGTGACCTGATAGCTGCTCAGGCTCGGCTGAAGGACCTGGAGGCTCTGCTGAACTCCAAGGAG
GCCGCACTGAGCACTGCTCTCAGTGAGAAGCGCACGCTGGAGGGCGAGCTGCATGATCTGCGGGGCCAGG
TGGCCAAGCTTGAGGCAGCCCTAGGTGAGGCCAAGAAGCAACTTCAGGATGAGATGCTGCGGCGGGTGGA
TGCTGAGAACAGGCTGCAGACCATGAAGGAGGAACTGGACTTCCAGAAGAACATCTACAGTGAGGAGCTG
CGTGAGACCAAGCGCCGTCATGAGACCCGACTGGTGGAGATTGACAATGGGAAGCAGCGTGAGTTTGAGA
GCCGGCTGGCGGATGCGCTGCAGGAACTGCGGGCCCAGCATGAGGACCAGGTGGAGCAGTATAAGAAGGA
GCTGGAGAAGACTTATTCTGCCAAGCTGGACAATGCCAGGCAGTCTGCTGAGAGGAACAGCAACCTGGTG
GGGGCTGCCCACGAGGAGCTGCAGCAGTCGCGCATCCGCATCGACAGCCTCTCTGCCCAGCTCAGCCAGC
TCCAGAAGCAGCTGGCAGCCAAGGAGGCGAAGCTTCGAGACCTGGAGGACTCACTGGCCCGTGAGCGGGA
CACCAGCCGGCGGCTGCTGGCGGAAAAGGAGCGGGAGATGGCCGAGATGCGGGCAAGGATGCAGCAGCAG
CTGGACGAGTACCAGGAGCTTCTGGACATCAAGCTGGCCCTGGACATGGAGATCCACGCCTACCGCAAGC
TCTTGGAGGGCGAGGAGGAGAGGCTACGCCTGTCCCCCAGCCCTACCTCGCAGCGCAGCCGTGGCCGTGC
TTCCTCTCACTCATCCCAGACACAGGGTGGGGGCAGCGTCACCAAAAAGCGCAAACTGGAGTCCACTGAG
AGCCGCAGCAGCTTCTCACAGCACGCATGCACTAGCGGGCGCGTGGCCGTGGAGGAGGTGGATGAGGAGG
GCAAGTTTGTCCGGCTGCGCAACAAGTCCAATGAGGACCAGTCCATGGGCAATTGGCAGATCAAGCGCCA
GAATGGAGATGATCCCTTGCTGACTTACCGGTTCCCACCAAAGTTCACCCTGAAGGCTGGGCAGGTGGTG
ACGATCTGGGCTGCAGGAGCTGGGGCCACCCACAGCCCCCCTACCGACCTGGTGTGGAAGGCACAGAACA
CCTGGGGCTGCGGGAACAGCCTGCGTACGGCTCTCATCAACTCCACTGGGGAAGAAGTGGCCATGCGCAA
GCTGGTGCGCTCAGTGACTGTGGTTGAGGACGACGAGGATGAGGATGGAGATGACCTGCTCCATCACCAC
CACGGCTCCCACTGCAGCAGCTCGGGGGACCCCGCTGAGTACAACCTGCGCTCGCGCACCGTGCTGTGCG
GGACCTGCGGGCAGCCTGCCGACAAGGCATCTGCCAGCGGCTCAGGAGCCCAGGTGGGCGGACCCATCTC
CTCTGGCTCTTCTGCCTCCAGTGTCACGGTCACTCGCAGCTACCGCAGTGTGGGGGGCAGTGGGGGTGGC
AGCTTCGGGGACAATCTGGTCACCCGCTCCTACGGTGGCGGTGGCTCTGGAGGTGGTGGGTCCATGGCCT
CCTCCGAGGACGTCATCAAGGAGTTCATGCGCTTCAAGGTGCGCATGGAGGGCTCCGTGAACGGCCACGA
GTTCGAGATCGAGGGCGAGGGCGAGGGCCGCCCCTACGAGGGCACCCAGACCGCCAAGCTGAAGGTGACC
AAGGGCGGCCCCCTGCCCTTCGCCTGGGACATCCTGTCCCCTCAGTTCCAGTACGGCTCCAAGGCCTACG
TGAAGCACCCCGCCGACATCCCCGACTACTTGAAGCTGTCCTTCCCCGAGGGCTTCAAGTGGGAGCGCGT
GATGAACTTCGAGGACGGCGGCGTGGTGACCGTGACCCAGGACTCCTCCCTGCAGGACGGCGAGTTCATC
TACAAGGTGAAGCTGCGCGGCACCAACTTCCCCTCCGACGGCCCCGTAATTCAGAAGAAGACGATGGGCT
GGGAGGCCTCCACCGAGCGGATGTACCCCGAGGACGGCGCCCTGAAGGGCGAGATCAAGATGAGGCTGAA
GCTGAAGGACGGCGGCCACTACGACGCCGAGGTCAAGACCACCTACATGGCCAAGAAGCCCGTGCAGCTG
CCCGGCGCCTACAAGACCGACATCAAGCTGGACATCACCTCCCACAACGAGGACTACACCATCGTGGAAC
AGTACGAGCGCGCCGAGGGCCGCCACTCCACCGGCGCCCTGTACAAGTAAGCGGCCGCGACTCTAGATCA
TAATCAGCCATACCACATTTGTAGAGGTTTTACTTGCTTTAAAAAACCTCCCACACCTCCCCCTGAACCT
GAAACATAAAATGAATGCAATTGTTGTTGTTAACTTGTTTATTGCAGCTTATAATGGTTACAAATAAAGC
AATAGCATCACAAATTTCACAAATAAAGCATTTTTTTCACTGCATTCTAGTTGTGGTTTGTCCAAACTCA
TCAATGTATCTTAAGGCGTAAATTGTAAGCGTTAATATTTTGTTAAAATTCGCGTTAAATTTTTGTTAAA
TCAGCTCATTTTTTAACCAATAGGCCGAAATCGGCAAAATCCCTTATAAATCAAAAGAATAGACCGAGAT
AGGGT
[37 nt withheld, positions 3716-3752]
AAAGAACGTGGACTCCAACGTCAAAGG
[49 nt withheld, positions 3780-3828]
T
[91 nt withheld, positions 3830-3920]
G
[124 nt withheld, positions 3922-4045]
CAGGTGGCACTTTTCGGGGAAATGTGCGCGGAACCCCTATTTGTTTATTTTTCTAAATACATTCAAATAT
GTATCCGCTCATGAGACAATAACCCTGATAAATGCTTCAATAATATTGAAAAAGGAAGAGTCCTGAGGCG
GAAAGAACCAGCTGTGGAATGTGTGTCAGTTAGGGTGTGGAAAGTCCCCAGGCTCCCCAGCAGGCAGAAG
TATGCAAAGCATGCATCTCAATTAGTCAGCAACCAGGTGTGGAAAGTCCCCAGGCTCCCCAGCAGGCAGA
AGTATGCAAAGCATGCATCTCAATTAGTCAGCAACCATAGTCCCGCCCCTAACTCCGCCCATCCCGCCCC
TAACTCCGCCCAGTTCCGCCCATTCTCCGCCCCATGGCTGACTAATTTTTTTTATTTATGCAGAGGCCGA
GGCCGCCTCGGCCTCTGAGCTATTCCAGAAGTAGTGAGGAGGCTTTTTTGGAGGCCTAGGCTTTTGCAAA
GATCGATCAAGAGACAGGATGAGGATCGTTTCGCATGATTGAACAAGATGGATTGCACGCAGGTTCTCCG
GCCGCTTGGGTGGAGAGGCTATTCGGCTATGACTGGGCACAACAGACAATCGGCTGCTCTGATGCCGCCG
TGTTCCGGCTGTCAGCGCAGGGGCGCCCGGTTCTTTTTGTCAAGACCGACCTGTCCGGTGCCCTGAATGA
ACTGCAAGACGAGGCAGCGCGGCTATCGTGGCTGGCCACGACGGGCGTTCCTTGCGCAGCTGTGCTCGAC
GTTGTCACTGAAGCGGGAAGGGACTGGCTGCTATTGGGCGAAGTGCCGGGGCAGGATCTCCTGTCATCTC
ACCTTGCTCCTGCCGAGAAAGTATCCATCATGGCTGATGCAATGCGGCGGCTGCATACGCTTGATCCGGC
TACCTGCCCATTCGACCACCAAGCGAAACATCGCATCGAGCGAGCACGTACTCGGATGGAAGCCGGTCTT
GTCGATCAGGATGATCTGGACGAAGAGCATCAGGGGCTCGCGCCAGCCGAACTGTTCGCCAGGCTCAAGG
CGAGCATGCCCGACGGCGAGGATCTCGTCGTGACCCATGGCGATGCCTGCTTGCCGAATATCATGGTGGA
AAATGGCCGCTTTTCTGGATTCATCGACTGTGGCCGGCTGGGTGTGGCGGACCGCTATCAGGACATAGCG
TTGGCTACCCGTGATATTGCTGAAGAGCTTGGCGGCGAATGGGCTGACCGCTTCCTCGTGCTTTACGGTA
TCGCCGCTCCCGATTCGCAGCGCATCGCCTTCTATCGCCTTCTTGACGAGTTCTTCTGAGCGGGACTCTG
GGGTTCGAAATGACCGACCAAGCGACGCCCAACCTGCCATCACGAGATTTCGATTCCACCGCCGCCTTCT
ATGAAAGGTTGGGCTTCGGAATCGTTTTCCGGGACGCCGGCTGGATGATCCTCCAGCGCGGGGATCTCAT
GCTGGAGTTCTTCGCCCACCCTAGGGGGAGGCTAACTGAAACACGGAAGGAGACAATACCGGAAGGAACC
CGCGCTATGACGGCAATAAAAAGACAGAATAAAACGCACGGTGTTGGGTCGTTTGTTCATAAACGCGGGG
TTCGGTCCCAGGGCTGGCACTCTGTCGATACCCCACCGAGACCCCATTGGGGCCAATACGCCCGCGTTTC
TTCCTTTTCCCCACCCCACCCCCCAAGTTCGGGTGAAGGCCCAGGGCTCGCAGCCAACGTCGGGGCGGCA
GGCCCTGCCATAGCCTCAGGTTACTCATATATACTTTAGATTGATTTAAAACTTCATTTTTAATTTAAAA
GGATCTAGGTGAAGATCCTTTTTGATAATCTCATGACCAAAATCCCTTAACGTGAGTTTTCGTTCCACTG
AGCGTCAGACCCCGTAGAAAAGATCAAAGGATCTTCTTGAGATCCTTTTTTTCTGCGCGTAATCTGCTGC
TTGCAAACAAAAAAACCACCGCTACCAGCGGTGGTTTGTTTGCCGGATCAAGAGCTACCAACTCTTTTTC
CGAAGGTAACTGGCTTCAGCAGAGCGCAGATACCAAATACTGTTCTTCTAGTGTAGCCGTAGTTAGGCCA
CCACTTCAAGAACTCTGTAGCACCGCCTACATACCTCGCTCTGCTAATCCTGTTACCAGTGGCTGCTGCC
AGTGGCGATAAGTCGTGTCTTACCGGGTTGGACTCAAGACGATAGTTACCGGATAAGGCGCAGCGGTCGG
GCTGAACGGGGGGTTCGTGCACACAGCCCAGCTTGGAGCGAACGACCTACACCGAACTGAGATACCTACA
GCGTGAGCTATGAGAAAGCGCCACGCTTCCCGAAGGGAGAAAGGCGGACAGGTATCCGGTAAGCGGCAGG
GTCGGAACAGGAGAGCGCACGAGGGAGCTTCCAGGGGGAAACGCCTGGTATCTTTATAGTCCTGTCGGGT
TTCGCCACCTCTGACTTGAGCGTCGATTTTTGTGATGCTCGTCAGGGGGGCGGAGCCTATGGAAAAACGC
CAGCAACGCGGCCTTTTTACGGTTCCTGGCCTTTTGCTGGCCTTTTGCTCACATGTTCTTTCCTGCGTTA
TCCCCTGATTCTGTGGATAACCGTATT
